>Addgene plasmid #142643 | TFORF0528 | addgene full sequence | sequence record 427304 | Addgene NGS Result
TTAATGTAGTCTTATGCAATACTCTTGTAGTCTTGCAACATGGTAACGATGAGTTAGCAACATGCCTTAC
AAGGAGAGAAAAAGCACCGTGCATGCCGATTGGTGGAAGTAAGGTGGTACGATCGTGCCTTATTAGGAAG
GCAACAGACGGGTCTGACATGGATTGGACGAACCACTGAATTGCCGCATTGCAGAGATATTGTATTTAAG
TGCCTAGCTCGATACATAAACGGGTCTCTCTGGTTAGACCAGATCTGAGCCTGGGAGCTCTCTGGCTAAC
TAGGGAACCCACTGCTTAAGCCTCAATAAAGCTTGCCTTGAGTGCTTCAAGTAGTGTGTGCCCGTCTGTT
GTGTGACTCTGGTAACTAGAGATCCCTCAGACCCTTTTAGTCAGTGTGGAAAATCTCTAGCAGTGGCGCC
CGAACAGGGACTTGAAAGCGAAAGGGAAACCAGAGGAGCTCTCTCGACGCAGGACTCGGCTTGCTGAAGC
GCGCACGGCAAGAGGCGAGGGGCGGCGACTGGTGAGTACGCCAAAAATTTTGACTAGCGGAGGCTAGAAG
GAGAGAGATGGGTGCGAGAGCGTCAGTATTAAGCGGGGGAGAATTAGATCGCGATGGGAAAAAATTCGGT
TAAGGCCAGGGGGAAAGAAAAAATATAAATTAAAACATATAGTATGGGCAAGCAGGGAGCTAGAACGATT
CGCAGTTAATCCTGGCCTGTTAGAAACATCAGAAGGCTGTAGACAAATACTGGGACAGCTACAACCATCC
CTTCAGACAGGATCAGAAGAACTTAGATCATTATATAATACAGTAGCAACCCTCTATTGTGTGCATCAAA
GGATAGAGATAAAAGACACCAAGGAAGCTTTAGACAAGATAGAGGAAGAGCAAAACAAAAGTAAGACCAC
CGCACAGCAAGCGGCCGCTGATCTTCAGACCTGGAGGAGGAGATATGAGGGACAATTGGAGAAGTGAATT
ATATAAATATAAAGTAGTAAAAATTGAACCATTAGGAGTAGCACCCACCAAGGCAAAGAGAAGAGTGGTG
CAGAGAGAAAAAAGAGCAGTGGGAATAGGAGCTTTGTTCCTTGGGTTCTTGGGAGCAGCAGGAAGCACTA
TGGGCGCAGCGTCAATGACGCTGACGGTACAGGCCAGACAATTATTGTCTGGTATAGTGCAGCAGCAGAA
CAATTTGCTGAGGGCTATTGAGGCGCAACAGCATCTGTTGCAACTCACAGTCTGGGGCATCAAGCAGCTC
CAGGCAAGAATCCTGGCTGTGGAAAGATACCTAAAGGATCAACAGCTCCTGGGGATTTGGGGTTGCTCTG
GAAAACTCATTTGCACCACTGCTGTGCCTTGGAATGCTAGTTGGAGTAATAAATCTCTGGAACAGATTTG
GAATCACACGACCTGGATGGAGTGGGACAGAGAAATTAACAATTACACAAGCTTAATACACTCCTTAATT
GAAGAATCGCAAAACCAGCAAGAAAAGAATGAACAAGAATTATTGGAATTAGATAAATGGGCAAGTTTGT
GGAATTGGTTTAACATAACAAATTGGCTGTGGTATATAAAATTATTCATAATGATAGTAGGAGGCTTGGT
AGGTTTAAGAATAGTTTTTGCTGTACTTTCTATAGTGAATAGAGTTAGGCAGGGATATTCACCATTATCG
TTTCAGACCCACCTCCCAACCCCGAGGGGACCCATGCATTGCATCTCAATTAGTCAGCAACCAGGTGTGG
AAAGTCCCCAGGCTCCCCAGCAGGCAGAAGTATGCAAAGCATGCGTCTCAATTAGTCAGCAACCATAGTC
CCGCCCCTAACTCCGCCCATCCCGCCCCTAACTCCGCCCAGTTCCGCCCATTCTCCGCCCCATGGCTGAC
TAATTTTTTTTATTTATGCAGAGGCCGAGGCCGCCTCGGCCTCTGAGCTATTCCAGAAGTAGTGAGGAGG
CTTTTTTGGAGGCCTAGGCTTTTGCAAAAAGCTTTCTAGAGGTACCACCGGAGCTTACCATGACCGAGTA
CAAGCCCACGGTGCGCCTCGCCACCCGCGACGACGTCCCCAGGGCCGTACGCACCCTCGCCGCCGCGTTC
GCCGACTACCCCGCCACGCGCCACACCGTCGATCCGGACCGCCACATCGAGCGGGTCACCGAGCTGCAAG
AACTCTTCCTCACGCGCGTCGGGCTCGACATCGGCAAGGTGTGGGTCGCGGACGACGGCGCCGCCGTGGC
GGTCTGGACCACGCCGGAGAGCGTCGAAGCGGGGGCGGTGTTCGCCGAGATCGGCCCGCGCATGGCCGAG
TTGAGCGGTTCCCGGCTGGCCGCGCAGCAACAGATGGAAGGCCTCCTGGCGCCGCACCGGCCCAAGGAGC
CCGCGTGGTTCCTGGCCACCGTCGGCGTCTCGCCCGACCACCAGGGCAAGGGTCTGGGCAGCGCCGTCGT
GCTCCCCGGAGTGGAGGCGGCCGAGCGCGCCGGGGTGCCCGCCTTCCTGGAGACCTCCGCGCCCCGCAAC
CTCCCCTTCTACGAGCGGCTCGGCTTCACCGTCACCGCCGACGTCGAGGTGCCCGAAGGACCGCGCACCT
GGTGCATGACCCGCAAGCCCGGTGCCAGTTAACGAATTCTAGATCTTGAGACAAATGGCAGTATTCATCC
ACAATTTTAAAAGAAAAGGGGGGATTGGGGGGTACAGTGCAGGGGAAAGAATAGTAGACATAATAGCAAC
AGACATACAAACTAAAGAATTACAAAAACAAATTACAAAAATTCAAAATTTTCGGGTTTATTACAGGGAC
AGCAGAGATCCACTTTGGCGCCGGCTCGAGGCCTGCAGGTGCAAAGATGGATAAAGTTTTAAACAGAGAG
GAATCTTTGCAGCTAATGGACCTTCTAGGTCTTGAAAGGAGTGGGAATTGGCTCCGGTGCCCGTCAGTGG
GCAGAGCGCACATCGCCCACAGTCCCCGAGAAGTTGGGGGGAGGGGTCGGCAATTGAACCGGTGCCTAGA
GAAGGTGGCGCGGGGTAAACTGGGAAAGTGATGTCGTGTACTGGCTCCGCCTTTTTCCCGAGGGTGGGGG
AGAACCGTATATAAGTGCAGTAGTCGCCGTGAACGTTCTTTTTCGCAACGGGTTTGCCGCCAGAACACAG
GTAAGTGCCGTGTGTGGTTCCCGCGGGCCTGGCCTCTTTACGGGTTATGGCCCTTGCGTGCCTTGAATTA
CTTCCACCTGGCTGCAGTACGTGATTCTTGATCCCGAGCTTCGGGTTGGAAGTGGGTGGGAGAGTTCGAG
GCCTTGCGCTTAAGGAGCCCCTTCGCCTCGTGCTTGAGTTGAGGCCTGGCCTGGGCGCTGGGGCCGCCGC
GTGCGAATCTGGTGGCACCTTCGCGCCTGTCTCGCTGCTTTCGATAAGTCTCTAGCCATTTAAAATTTTT
GATGACCTGCTGCGACGCTTTTTTTCTGGCAAGATAGTCTTGTAAATGCGGGCCAAGATCTGCACACTGG
TATTTCGGTTTTTGGGGCCGCGGGCGGCGACGGGGCCCGTGCGTCCCAGCGCACATGTTCGGCGAGGCGG
GGCCTGCGAGCGCGGCCACCGAGAATCGGACGGGGGTAGTCTCAAGCTGGCCGGCCTGCTCTGGTGCCTG
GCCTCGCGCCGCCGTGTATCGCCCCGCCCTGGGCGGCAAGGCTGGCCCGGTCGGCACCAGTTGCGTGAGC
GGAAAGATGGCCGCTTCCCGGCCCTGCTGCAGGGAGCTCAAAATGGAGGACGCGGCGCTCGGGAGAGCGG
GCGGGTGAGTCACCCACACAAAGGAAAAGGGCCTTTCCGTCCTCAGCCGTCGCTTCATGTGACTCCACGG
AGTACCGGGCGCCGTCCAGGCACCTCGATTAGTTCTCGAGCTTTTGGAGTACGTCGTCTTTAGGTTGGGG
GGAGGGGTTTTATGCGATGGAGTTTCCCCACACTGAGTGGGTGGAGACTGAAGTTAGGCCAGCTTGGCAC
TTGATGTAATTCTCCTTGGAATTTGCCCTTTTTGAGTTTGGATCTTGGTTCATTCTCAAGCCTCAGACAG
TGGTTCAAAGTTTTTTTCTTCCATTTCAGGTGTCGTGAGGCTAGCACCGCCACCATGCAGAACAGTCACA
GCGGAGTGAATCAGCTCGGTGGTGTCTTTGTCAACGGGCGGCCACTGCCGGACTCCACCCGGCAGAAGAT
TGTAGAGCTAGCTCACAGCGGGGCCCGGCCGTGCGACATTTCCCGAATTCTGCAGACCCATGCAGATGCA
AAAGTCCAAGTGCTGGACAATCAAAACGTGTCCAACGGATGTGTGAGTAAAATTCTGGGCAGGTATTACG
AGACTGGCTCCATCAGACCCAGGGCAATCGGTGGTAGTAAACCGAGAGTAGCGACTCCAGAAGTTGTAAG
CAAAATAGCCCAGTATAAGCGGGAGTGCCCGTCCATCTTTGCTTGGGAAATCCGAGACAGATTACTGTCC
GAGGGGGTCTGTACCAACGATAACATACCAAGCGTGTCATCAATAAACAGAGTTCTTCGCAACCTGGCTA
GCGAAAAGCAACAGATGGGCGCAGACGGCATGTATGATAAACTAAGGATGTTGAACGGGCAGACCGGAAG
CTGGGGCACCCGCCCTGGTTGGTATCCGGGGACTTCGGTGCCAGGGCAACCTACGCAAGATGGCTGCCAG
CAACAGGAAGGAGGGGGAGAGAATACCAACTCCATCAGTTCCAACGGAGAAGATTCAGATGAGGCTCAAA
TGCGACTTCAGCTGAAGCGGAAGCTGCAAAGAAATAGAACATCCTTTACCCAAGAGCAAATTGAGGCCCT
GGAGAAAGAGTTTGAGAGAACCCATTATCCAGATGTGTTTGCCCGAGAAAGACTAGCAGCCAAAATAGAT
CTACCTGAAGCAAGAATACAGGTATGGTTTTCTAATCGAAGGGCCAAATGGAGAAGAGAAGAAAAACTGA
GGAATCAGAGAAGACAGGCCAGCAACACACCTAGTCATATTCCTATCAGCAGTAGTTTCAGCACCAGTGT
CTACCAACCAATTCCACAACCCACCACACCGGTTTCCTCCTTCACATCTGGCTCCATGTTGGGCCGAACA
GACACAGCCCTCACAAACACCTACAGCGCTCTGCCGCCTATGCCCAGCTTCACCATGGCAAATAACCTGC
CTATGCAACCCCCAGTCCCCAGCCAGACCTCCTCATACTCCTGCATGCTGCCCACCAGCCCTTCGGTGAA
TGGGCGGAGTTATGATACCTACACCCCCCCACATATGCAGACACACATGAACAGTCAGCCAATGGGCACC
TCGGGCACCACTTCAACAGGACTCATTTCCCCTGGTGTGTCAGTTCCAGTTCAAGTTCCCGGAAGTGAAC
CTGATATGTCTCAATACTGGCCAAGATTACAGTAGTAATGAACTAGTCCGTAACTTGAAAGTATTTCGAT
TTCTTGGCTTTATATATCTTGTGGAAAGGACGATTGTACGACATACGGCTCTACGAGACGCGTTAAGTCG
ACAATCAACCTCTGGATTACAAAATTTGTGAAAGATTGACTGGTATTCTTAACTATGTTGCTCCTTTTAC
GCTATGTGGATACGCTGCTTTAATGCCTTTGTATCATGCTATTGCTTCCCGTATGGCTTTCATTTTCTCC
TCCTTGTATAAATCCTGGTTGCTGTCTCTTTATGAGGAGTTGTGGCCCGTTGTCAGGCAACGTGGCGTGG
TGTGCACTGTGTTTGCTGACGCAACCCCCACTGGTTGGGGCATTGCCACCACCTGTCAGCTCCTTTCCGG
GACTTTCGCTTTCCCCCTCCCTATTGCCACGGCGGAACTCATCGCCGCCTGCCTTGCCCGCTGCTGGACA
GGGGCTCGGCTGTTGGGCACTGACAATTCCGTGGTGTTGTCGGGGAAATCATCGTCCTTTCCTTGGCTGC
TCGCCTGTGTTGCCACCTGGATTCTGCGCGGGACGTCCTTCTGCTACGTCCCTTCGGCCCTCAATCCAGC
GGACCTTCCTTCCCGCGGCCTGCTGCCGGCTCTGCGGCCTCTTCCGCGTCTTCGCCTTCGCCCTCAGACG
AGTCGGATCTCCCTTTGGGCCGCCTCCCCGCGTCGACTTTAAGACCAATGACTTACAAGGCAGCTGTAGA
TCTTAGCCACTTTTTAAAAGAAAAGGGGGGACTGGAAGGGCTAATTCACTCCCAACGAAGACAAGATCTG
CTTTTTGCTTGTACTGGGTCTCTCTGGTTAGACCAGATCTGAGCCTGGGAGCTCTCTGGCTAACTAGGGA
ACCCACTGCTTAAGCCTCAATAAAGCTTGCCTTGAGTGCTTCAAGTAGTGTGTGCCCGTCTGTTGTGTGA
CTCTGGTAACTAGAGATCCCTCAGACCCTTTTAGTCAGTGTGGAAAATCTCTAGCAGTACGTATAGTAGT
TCATGTCATCTTATTATTCAGTATTTATAACTTGCAAAGAAATGAATATCAGAGAGTGAGAGGAACTTGT
TTATTGCAGCTTATAATGGTTACAAATAAAGCAATAGCATCACAAATTTCACAAATAAAGCATTTTTTTC
ACTGCATTCTAGTTGTGGTTTGTCCAAACTCATCAATGTATCTTATCATGTCTGGCTCTAGCTATCCCGC
CCCTAACTCCGCCCATCCCGCCCCTAACTCCGCCCAGTTCCGCCCATTCTCCGCCCCATGGCTGACTAAT
TTTTTTTATTTATGCAGAGGCCGAGGCCGCCTCGGCCTCTGAGCTATTCCAGAAGTAGTGAGGAGGCTTT
TTTGGAGGCCTAGGGACGTACCCAATTCGCCCTATAGTGAGTCGTATTACGCGCGCTCACTGGCCGTCGT
TTTACAACGTCGTGACTGGGAAAACCCTGGCGTTACCCAACTTAATCGCCTTGCAGCACATCCCCCTTTC
GCCAGCTGGCGTAATAGCGAAGAGGCCCGCACCGATCGCCCTTCCCAACAGTTGCGCAGCCTGAATGGCG
AATGGG
[124 nt withheld, positions 7007-7130]
C
[91 nt withheld, positions 7132-7222]
A
[49 nt withheld, positions 7224-7272]
CCTTTGACGTTGGAGTCCACGTTCTTT
[37 nt withheld, positions 7300-7336]
ACCCTATCTCGGTCTATTCTTTTGATTTATAAGGGATTTTGCCGATTTCGGCCTATTGGTTAAAAAATGA
GCTGATTTAACAAAAATTTAACGCGAATTTTAACAAAATATTAACGCTTACAATTTAGGTGGCACTTTTC
GGGGAAATGTGCGCGGAACCCCTATTTGTTTATTTTTCTAAATACATTCAAATATGTATCCGCTCATGAG
ACAATAACCCTGATAAATGCTTCAATAATATTGAAAAAGGAAGAGTATGAGTATTCAACATTTCCGTGTC
GCCCTTATTCCCTTTTTTGCGGCATTTTGCCTTCCTGTTTTTGCTCACCCAGAAACGCTGGTGAAAGTAA
AAGATGCTGAAGATCAGTTGGGTGCACGAGTGGGTTACATCGAACTGGATCTCAACAGCGGTAAGATCCT
TGAGAGTTTTCGCCCCGAAGAACGTTTTCCAATGATGAGCACTTTTAAAGTTCTGCTATGTGGCGCGGTA
TTATCCCGTATTGACGCCGGGCAAGAGCAACTCGGTCGCCGCATACACTATTCTCAGAATGACTTGGTTG
AGTACTCACCAGTCACAGAAAAGCATCTTACGGATGGCATGACAGTAAGAGAATTATGCAGTGCTGCCAT
AACCATGAGTGATAACACTGCGGCCAACTTACTTCTGACAACGATCGGAGGACCGAAGGAGCTAACCGCT
TTTTTGCACAACATGGGGGATCATGTAACTCGCCTTGATCGTTGGGAACCGGAGCTGAATGAAGCCATAC
CAAACGACGAGCGTGACACCACGATGCCTGTAGCAATGGCAACAACGTTGCGCAAACTATTAACTGGCGA
ACTACTTACTCTAGCTTCCCGGCAACAATTAATAGACTGGATGGAGGCGGATAAAGTTGCAGGACCACTT
CTGCGCTCGGCCCTTCCGGCTGGCTGGTTTATTGCTGATAAATCTGGAGCCGGTGAGCGTGGGTCTCGCG
GTATCATTGCAGCACTGGGGCCAGATGGTAAGCCCTCCCGTATCGTAGTTATCTACACGACGGGGAGTCA
GGCAACTATGGATGAACGAAATAGACAGATCGCTGAGATAGGTGCCTCACTGATTAAGCATTGGTAACTG
TCAGACCAAGTTTACTCATATATACTTTAGATTGATTTAAAACTTCATTTTTAATTTAAAAGGATCTAGG
TGAAGATCCTTTTTGATAATCTCATGACCAAAATCCCTTAACGTGAGTTTTCGTTCCACTGAGCGTCAGA
CCCCGTAGAAAAGATCAAAGGATCTTCTTGAGATCCTTTTTTTCTGCGCGTAATCTGCTGCTTGCAAACA
AAAAAACCACCGCTACCAGCGGTGGTTTGTTTGCCGGATCAAGAGCTACCAACTCTTTTTCCGAAGGTAA
CTGGCTTCAGCAGAGCGCAGATACCAAATACTGTTCTTCTAGTGTAGCCGTAGTTAGGCCACCACTTCAA
GAACTCTGTAGCACCGCCTACATACCTCGCTCTGCTAATCCTGTTACCAGTGGCTGCTGCCAGTGGCGAT
AAGTCGTGTCTTACCGGGTTGGACTCAAGACGATAGTTACCGGATAAGGCGCAGCGGTCGGGCTGAACGG
GGGGTTCGTGCACACAGCCCAGCTTGGAGCGAACGACCTACACCGAACTGAGATACCTACAGCGTGAGCT
ATGAGAAAGCGCCACGCTTCCCGAAGGGAGAAAGGCGGACAGGTATCCGGTAAGCGGCAGGGTCGGAACA
GGAGAGCGCACGAGGGAGCTTCCAGGGGGAAACGCCTGGTATCTTTATAGTCCTGTCGGGTTTCGCCACC
TCTGACTTGAGCGTCGATTTTTGTGATGCTCGTCAGGGGGGCGGAGCCTATGGAAAAACGCCAGCAACGC
GGCCTTTTTACGGTTCCTGGCCTTTTGCTGGCCTTTTGCTCACATGTTCTTTCCTGCGTTATCCCCTGAT
TCTGTGGATAACCGTATTACCGCCTTTGAGTGAGCTGATACCGCTCGCCGCAGCCGAACGACCGAGCGCA
GCGAGTCAGTGAGCGAGGAAGCGGAAGAGCGCCCAATACGCAAACCGCCTCTCCCCGCGCGTTGGCCGAT
TCATTAATGCAGCTGGCACGACAGGTTTCCCGACTGGAAAGCGGGCAGTGAGCGCAACGCAATTAATGTG
AGTTAGCTCACTCATTAGGCACCCCAGGCTTTACACTTTATGCTTCCGGCTCGTATGTTGTGTGGAATTG
TGAGCGGATAACAATTTCACACAGGAAACAGCTATGACCATGATTACGCCAAGCGCGCAATTAACCCTCA
CTAAAGGGAACAAAAGCTGGAGCTGCAAGC
Features (pLannotate 1.2.2; 31 found; start..end, strand, type, name):
      5..231     +  promoter       RSV promoter: Rous sarcoma virus enhancer/promoter
    232..412     +  LTR            5' LTR (truncated): truncated 5' long terminal repeat (LTR) from HIV-1
    459..584     +  misc_feature   HIV-1 Ψ: packaging signal of human immunodeficiency virus type 1
    568..931     +  CDS            HIV-1 gag (fragment): gag protein from human immunodeficiency virus 1; gag
   1077..1310    +  misc_feature   RRE: The Rev response element (RRE) of HIV-1 allows for Rev-dependent mRNA export from the nucleus to the cytoplasm.
   1687..1713    +  CDS            Rev (fragment): human immunodeficiency virus 1 (HIV-1) Rev protein; rev; enhances nuclear export of unspliced and incompletely spliced viral mRNAs
   1720..1743    +  promoter       SV40 promoter (fragment): SV40 early promoter
   1744..1815    +  promoter       SV40 promoter (fragment): SV40 enhancer and early promoter
   1839..1974    +  rep_origin     SV40 ori: SV40 origin of replication
   2020..2616    +  CDS            PuroR (fragment): puromycin N-acetyltransferase; pac from Streptomyces; confers resistance to puromycin
   2665..2782    +  misc_feature   cPPT/CTS: central polypurine tract and central termination sequence of HIV-1
   2847..2913    +  CDS            small t antigen (fragment): SV40 (simian virus 40) small t antigen
   2920..4098    +  promoter       EF-1α promoter: strong constitutive promoter for human elongation factor EF-1α
   4115..5422    +  CDS            PAX6: PAX6_HUMAN - Also known as AN2. Experimental evidence at protein level: Swiss-Prot protein existence level 1. Transcription factor with important functions in the development of the eye, nose, central nervous system and pancreas. Required for the differentiation of pancreatic islet alpha cells (By similarity). Competes with PAX4 in binding to a common element in the glucagon, insulin and somatostatin promoters. Regulates specification of the ventral neuron subtypes by establishing the correct progenitor domains (By similarity). Acts as a transcriptional repressor of NFATC1- mediated gene expre
   5438..5491    +  promoter       U6 promoter (fragment): RNA polymerase III promoter for human U6 snRNA
   5533..6121    +  misc_feature   WPRE: woodchuck hepatitis virus posttranscriptional regulatory element
   6172..6191    +  misc_feature   cPPT/CTS (fragment): central polypurine tract and central termination sequence of HIV-1
   6193..6426    +  LTR            3' LTR (ΔU3): self-inactivating 3' long terminal repeat (LTR) from HIV-1
   6504..6625    +  polyA_signal   SV40 poly(A) signal: SV40 polyadenylation signal
   6665..6800    +  rep_origin     SV40 ori: SV40 origin of replication
   6821..6839    -  promoter       T7 promoter: promoter for bacteriophage T7 RNA polymerase
   6847..7002    +  CDS            lacZα (fragment): LacZα fragment of β-galactosidase; lacZ fragment
   7007..7435    +  rep_origin     f1 ori (sequence partly withheld): f1 bacteriophage origin of replication; arrow indicates direction of (+) strand synthesis
   7488..7592    +  promoter       AmpR promoter: bla
   7593..8453    +  CDS            AmpR: β-lactamase; bla; confers resistance to ampicillin, carbenicillin, and related antibiotics
   8624..9212    +  rep_origin     ori: high-copy-number ColE1/pMB1/pBR322/pUC origin of replication
   9395..9487    +  CDS            lacI (fragment): lac repressor; lacI; The lac repressor binds to the lac operator to inhibit transcription in E. coli. This inhibition can be relieved by adding lactose or isopropyl-β-D-thiogalactopyranoside (IPTG).
   9500..9521    +  protein_bind   CAP binding site: CAP binding activates transcription in the presence of cAMP. E. coli catabolite activator protein
   9536..9566    +  promoter       lac promoter: promoter for the E. coli lac operon
   9574..9590    +  protein_bind   lac operator: The lac repressor binds to the lac operator to inhibit transcription in E. coli. This inhibition can be relieved by adding lactose or isopropyl-β-D-thiogalactopyranoside (IPTG). lac repressor encoded by lacI
   9635..9653    +  promoter       T3 promoter: promoter for bacteriophage T3 RNA polymerase
