[The description below was written by a language model from this plasmid's Addgene catalogue record and pLannotate feature annotations shown in this document.]
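Description:
TFORF0528 is a lentiviral mammalian expression plasmid built on the pLX_TRC317 backbone and carrying the human PAX6 open reading frame. It is one member of a barcoded transcription factor ORF collection. It propagates in E. coli through a high-copy ColE1/pUC-type origin with ampicillin selection (β-lactamase under its own promoter). It also retains an f1 origin and remnants of a lac/T7/T3 cloning region outside the viral cassette. The depositor notes that the plasmid can recombine in bacteria, as is common for LTR-containing vectors.

The viral portion has a third-generation, self-inactivating layout. An RSV promoter drives a truncated HIV-1 5' LTR, followed by the Ψ packaging signal with a gag fragment, the Rev response element, a cPPT/CTS and a ΔU3 3' LTR, with an SV40 polyadenylation signal downstream. Two expression units sit between the LTRs. An SV40 early promoter/origin drives puromycin N-acetyltransferase for selecting transduced cells. The EF-1α promoter drives PAX6, a paired-box factor involved in eye, central nervous system and pancreatic development. A WPRE downstream of the ORF enhances transcript stability and expression.

According to the record, each ORF in the collection is paired with a unique 24-bp barcode. The barcode is not annotated in the feature table, so its position cannot be stated from the annotation. A short U6 promoter fragment is called between the ORF and the WPRE, and it is probably a residual or primer-binding sequence rather than a functional promoter.

The construct is intended for stable PAX6 overexpression. It can be used alone or in pooled screens, where barcode readout identifies which transcription factor each cell received, for example in directed-differentiation studies.
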