Addgene plasmid #142643: TFORF0528
Purpose: Lentiviral vector for overexpressing transcription factor ORFs with unique 24-bp barcodes. Barcodes facilitate identification of transcription factors in pooled screens.
Depositing lab: Feng Zhang. Depositing organization: Broad Institute. Publication: A transcription factor atlas of directed differentiation. Joung J, Ma S, Tay T, Geiger-Schuller KR, Kirchgatterer PC, Verdine VK, Guo B, Arias-Garcia MA, Allen WE, Singh A, Kuksenko O, Abudayyeh OO, Gootenberg JS, Fu Z, Macrae RK, Buenrostro JD, Regev A, Zhang F. Cell. 2023 Jan 5;186(1):209-229.e26. doi: 10.1016/j.cell.2022.11.026. PubMed 36608654.
Backbone
  Vector backbone: pLX_TRC317
  Backbone manufacturer: Broad Institute Genetic Perturbation Platform
  Backbone size w/o insert (bp): 8264
  Vector type: Mammalian Expression, Lentiviral
  Selectable markers: Puromycin
Growth in bacteria
  Bacterial resistance: Ampicillin, 100 μg/mL
  Growth temperature: 30°C
  Growth strain: DH5alpha
  Copy number: High Copy
Gene/Insert
  Gene/Insert name: PAX6
  Species: H. sapiens (human)
  Insert size (bp): 1412
  Entrez Gene: PAX6 (a.k.a. AN, AN1, AN2, ASGD5, D11S812E, FVH1, MGDA, WAGR)
  Promoter: EF1a
  Cloning method: Unknown
  Sequencing primers: 5′ GGGTGGAGACTGAAGTTAGGCCAG; 3′ CACATAGCGTAAAAGGAGCAACATAG
Terms and licenses: Academic/Nonprofit Terms; Industry Terms: Not Available to Industry
Depositor comments: NM_001604,NM_001258463,NM_001310158,NM_001258462,ENST00000606377,ENST00000640368,ENST00000419022,ENST00000379129,ENST00000379107,ENST00000638903,ENST00000639409,ENST00000640975 . The transcription factor ORF portion of this plasmid was synthesized by Genewiz. Please test multiple small colonies in case of plasmid recombination. To make this collection available in a timely manner, a portion of this collection was not fully sequenced by Addgene. If an Addgene verified full plasmid sequence is not available, please contact us prior to placing an order to request the full sequence.
How to cite: TFORF0528 was a gift from Feng Zhang (Addgene plasmid # 142643 ; http://n2t.net/addgene:142643 ; RRID:Addgene_142643)
