>Addgene plasmid #142643 | TFORF0528 | depositor partial sequence | sequence record 280067 | Insert
ACCGCCACCATGCAGAACAGTCACAGCGGAGTGAATCAGCTCGGTGGTGTCTTTGTCAACGGGCGGCCAC
TGCCGGACTCCACCCGGCAGAAGATTGTAGAGCTAGCTCACAGCGGGGCCCGGCCGTGCGACATTTCCCG
AATTCTGCAGACCCATGCAGATGCAAAAGTCCAAGTGCTGGACAATCAAAACGTGTCCAACGGATGTGTG
AGTAAAATTCTGGGCAGGTATTACGAGACTGGCTCCATCAGACCCAGGGCAATCGGTGGTAGTAAACCGA
GAGTAGCGACTCCAGAAGTTGTAAGCAAAATAGCCCAGTATAAGCGGGAGTGCCCGTCCATCTTTGCTTG
GGAAATCCGAGACAGATTACTGTCCGAGGGGGTCTGTACCAACGATAACATACCAAGCGTGTCATCAATA
AACAGAGTTCTTCGCAACCTGGCTAGCGAAAAGCAACAGATGGGCGCAGACGGCATGTATGATAAACTAA
GGATGTTGAACGGGCAGACCGGAAGCTGGGGCACCCGCCCTGGTTGGTATCCGGGGACTTCGGTGCCAGG
GCAACCTACGCAAGATGGCTGCCAGCAACAGGAAGGAGGGGGAGAGAATACCAACTCCATCAGTTCCAAC
GGAGAAGATTCAGATGAGGCTCAAATGCGACTTCAGCTGAAGCGGAAGCTGCAAAGAAATAGAACATCCT
TTACCCAAGAGCAAATTGAGGCCCTGGAGAAAGAGTTTGAGAGAACCCATTATCCAGATGTGTTTGCCCG
AGAAAGACTAGCAGCCAAAATAGATCTACCTGAAGCAAGAATACAGGTATGGTTTTCTAATCGAAGGGCC
AAATGGAGAAGAGAAGAAAAACTGAGGAATCAGAGAAGACAGGCCAGCAACACACCTAGTCATATTCCTA
TCAGCAGTAGTTTCAGCACCAGTGTCTACCAACCAATTCCACAACCCACCACACCGGTTTCCTCCTTCAC
ATCTGGCTCCATGTTGGGCCGAACAGACACAGCCCTCACAAACACCTACAGCGCTCTGCCGCCTATGCCC
AGCTTCACCATGGCAAATAACCTGCCTATGCAACCCCCAGTCCCCAGCCAGACCTCCTCATACTCCTGCA
TGCTGCCCACCAGCCCTTCGGTGAATGGGCGGAGTTATGATACCTACACCCCCCCACATATGCAGACACA
CATGAACAGTCAGCCAATGGGCACCTCGGGCACCACTTCAACAGGACTCATTTCCCCTGGTGTGTCAGTT
CCAGTTCAAGTTCCCGGAAGTGAACCTGATATGTCTCAATACTGGCCAAGATTACAGTAGTAATGAACTA
GTCCGTAACTTGAAAGTATTTCGATTTCTTGGCTTTATATATCTTGTGGAAAGGACGATTGTACGACATA
CGGCTCTACGAG
