>Addgene plasmid #142643 | TFORF0528 | depositor partial sequence | sequence record 280068 | Barcode
TTGTACGACATACGGCTCTACGAG
